>Addgene plasmid #190726 | pNL(CMV)Rep78-III/CMV/WPREΔU3 | addgene full sequence | sequence record 377160 | Addgene NGS Result
CGTTACATAACTTACGGTAAATGGCCCGCCTGGCTGACCGCCCAACGACCCCCGCCCATTGACGTCAATA
ATGACGTATGTTCCCATAGTAACGCCAATAGGGACTTTCCATTGACGTCAATGGGTGGAGTATTTACGGT
AAACTGCCCACTTGGCAGTACATCAAGTGTATCATATGCCAAGTACGCCCCCTATTGACGTCAATGACGG
TAAATGGCCCGCCTGGCATTATGCCCAGTACATGACCTTATGGGACTTTCCTACTTGGCAGTACATCTAC
GTATTAGTCATCGCTATTACCATGGTGATGCGGTTTTGGCAGTACATCAATGGGCGTGGATAGCGGTTTG
ACTCACGGGGATTTCCAAGTCTCCACCCCATTGACGTCAATGGGAGTTTGTTTTGGCACCAAAATCAACG
GGACTTTCCAAAATGTCGTAACAACTCCGCCCCATTGACGCAAATGGGCGGTAGGCGTGTACGGTGGGAG
GTCTATATAAGCAGAGCTCGTTTAGTGAACCGTCAGATCGCCTGGAGACGCCATCCACGCTGTTTTGACC
TCCATAGAAGACACCGGGACCGATCCAGCCTCCGGACTCTAGCCTAGGCCGCGGGACGGATAACAATTTC
ACACAGGAAACAGCTATGACCATTAGGCCTTTGCAAAAAGCTATTTAGGTGACACTATAGAAGGTACGCC
TGCAGGTACCGGATCACAAGTTTGTACAAAAAAGCAGGCTGGCGCCGGAACCAATTCAGTCGACTGGATC
CGGTACCATGCCGGGGTTTTACGAGATTGTGATTAAGGTCCCCAGCGACCTTGACGAGCATCTGCCCGGC
ATTTCTGACAGCTTTGTGAACTGGGTGGCCGAGAAGGAATGGGAGTTGCCGCCAGATTCTGACATGGATC
TGAATCTGATTGAGCAGGCACCCCTGACCGTGGCCGAGAAGCTGCAGCGCGACTTTCTGACGGAATGGCG
CCGTGTGAGTAAGGCCCCGGAGGCCCTTTTCTTTGTGCAATTTGAGAAGGGAGAGAGCTACTTTCATATG
CATGTGTTGGTGGAGACTACGGGAGTGAAGAGTATGGTGCTAGGGAGGTTTCTGTCGCAAATAAGAGAGA
AGCTGATCCAGCGGATATACCGTGGCATTGAGCCCACCCTTCCCAATTGGTTTGCCGTGACCAAAACTCG
TAACGGAGCAGGGGGGGGAAATAAAGTCGTCGACGAGTGCTATATTCCGAACTACCTCTTGCCCAAGACG
CAGCCCGAATTGCAGTGGGCCTGGACCAACATGGAGCAATACCTGTCAGCGTGCCTCAACTTGACCGAAA
GAAAGAGACTCGTGGCCCAGCACCTGACCCATGTCTCACAGACCCAGGAACAGAATAAGGAAAACCAAAA
CCCAAATAGCGACGCCCCCGTGATACGGAGCAAGACCTCAGCCAGGTACATGGAGCTGGTCGGGTGGCTC
GTGGACAAGGGGATTACCTCGGAGAAGCAGTGGATCCAGGAGGACCAGGCCTCATACATCTCCTTCAATG
CGGCCTCCAACTCGCGGTCCCAAATCAAGGCTGCCTTGGACAATGCGGGAAAGATTATGAGCCTGACTAA
AACCGCCCCCGACTACCTGGTGGGCCAGCAGCCCGTGGAGGACATTTCCAGCAATCGGATTTATAAAATT
TTGGAACTAAACGGGTACGATCCCCAATATGCGGCTTCCGTCTTTCTGGGATGGGCCACGAAAAAGTTCG
GCAAGAGGAACACCATCTGGCTGTTTGGGCCTGCAACTACCGGGAAGACCAACATCGCGGAGGCCATAGC
CCACACTGTGCCCTTTTACGGATGCGTGAATTGGACTAACGAAAATTTCCCCTTTAATGATTGCGTGGAC
AAGATGGTTATTTGGTGGGAGGAAGGAAAGATGACTGCGAAAGTGGTGGAATCCGCTAAGGCTATCTTGG
GGGGGTCGAAAGTTCGGGTCGACCAGAAGTGCAAATCGTCCGCGCAGATTGACCCCACCCCCGTGATTGT
GACGTCAAATACTAATATGTGTGCGGTCATCGATGGCAATAGCACCACTTTCGAACATCAGCAACCCCTC
CAGGATCGTATGTTTAAGTTCGAGTTGACTCGGCGGCTGGACCACGATTTCGGCAAAGTGACGAAACAGG
AGGTGAAGGACTTCTTTAGATGGGCCAAGGACCACGTGGTGGAGGTCGAGCACGAGTTTTATGTGAAGAA
GGGGGGGGCCAAAAAGCGCCCTGCACCTTCCGACGCCGACATTTCCGAGCCAAAGAGAGTGCGTGAGAGT
GTGGCCCAACCCTCCACCAGTGATGCCGAGGCCTCCATTAATTATGCCGACCGCTATCAGAATAAATGTT
CTCGTCACGTGGGCATGAATCTGATGCTGTTTCCCTGCAGACAATGCGAGAGAATGAATCAGAATTCAAA
TATCTGCTTCACTCACGGACAGAAAGACTGTTTAGAGTGCTTTCCCGTGTCAGAATCTCAACCCGTTTCT
GTCGTCAAAAAGGCGTATCAGAAACTGTGCTACATTCATCATATCATGGGAAAGGTGCCAGACGCTTGCA
CTGCCTGCGATCTGGTCAATGTGGATTTGGATGACTGCATCTTTGAACAATAAGCGGCCGCACTCGAGAT
ATCTAGACCCAGCTTTCTTGTACAAAGTGGTGATCGCGTGCATGCGACGTCATAGCTCTCTCCCTATAGT
GAGTCGTATTATAAGCTAGGCACTGGCCGTCGTTTTACAACGTCGTGACTGGGAAAACTGCTAGTCGAGA
ATCAACCTCTGGATTACAAAATTTGTGAAAGATTGACTGGTATTCTTAACTATGTTGCTCCTTTTACGCT
ATGTGGATACGCTGCTTTAATGCCTTTGTATCATGCTATTGCTTCCCGTATGGCTTTCATTTTCTCCTCC
TTGTATAAATCCTGGTTGCTGTCTCTTTATGAGGAGTTGTGGCCCGTTGTCAGGCAACGTGGCGTGGTGT
GCACTGTGTTTGCTGACGCAACCCCCACTGGTTGGGGCATTGCCACCACCTGTCAGCTCCTTTCCGGGAC
TTTCGCTTTCCCCCTCCCTATTGCCACGGCGGAACTCATCGCCGCCTGCCTTGCCCGCTGCTGGACAGGG
GCTCGGCTGTTGGGCACTGACAATTCCGTGGTGTTGTCGGGGAAGCTGACGTCCTTTCCATGGCTGCTCG
CCTGTGTTGCCACCTGGATTCTGCGCGGGACGTCCTTCTGCTACGTCCCTTCGGCCCTCAATCCAGCGGA
CCTTCCTTCCCGCGGCCTGCTGCCGGCTCTGCGGCCTCTTCCGCGTCTTCGCCTTCGCCCTCAGACGAGT
CGGATCTCCCTTTGGGCCGCCTCCCCGCCTGGGTACCTTTAAGACCAATGACTTACAAGGCAGCTGTAGA
TCTTAGCCACTTTTTAAAAGAAAAGGGGGGACTGGAAGGGCTAATTCACTCCCAAAGAAGACAAGATCTG
CTTTTTGCCTGTACTGGGTCTCTCTGGTTAGACCAGATCTGAGCCTGGGAGCTCTCTGGCTAACTAGGGA
ACCCACTGCTTAAGCCTCAATAAAGCTTGCCTTGAGTGCTTCAAGTAGTGTGTGCCCGTCTGTTGTGTGA
CTCTGGTAACTAGAGATCCCTCAGACCCTTTTAGTCAGTGTGGAAAATCTCTAGCACCCAGGAGGTAGAG
GTTGCAGTGAGCCAAGATCGCGCCACTGCATTCCAGCCTGGGCAAGAAAACAAGACTGTCTAAAATAATA
ATAATAAGTTAAGGGTATTAAATATATTTATACATGGAGGTCATAAAAATATATATATTTGGGCTGGGCG
CAGTGGCTCACACCTGCGCCCGGCCCTTTGGGAGGCCGAGGCAGGTGGATCACCTGAGTTTGGGAGTTCC
AGACCAGCCTGACCAACATGGAGAAACCCCTTCTCTGTGTATTTTTAGTAGATTTTATTTTATGTGTATT
TTATTCACAGGTATTTCTGGAAAACTGAAACTGTTTTTCCTCTACTCTGATACCACAAGAATCATCAGCA
CAGAGGAAGACTTCTGTGATCAAATGTGGTGGGAGAGGGAGGTTTTCACCAGCACATGAGCAGTCAGTTC
TGCCGCAGACTCGGCGGGTGTCCTTCGGTTCAGTTCCAACACCGCCTGCCTGGAGAGAGGTCAGACCACA
GGGTGAGGGCTCAGTCCCCAAGACATAAACACCCAAGACATAAACACCCAACAGGTCCACCCCGCCTGCT
GCCCAGGCAGAGCCGATTCACCAAGACGGGAATTAGGATAGAGAAAGAGTAAGTCACACAGAGCCGGCTG
TGCGGGAGAACGGAGTTCTATTATGACTCAAATCAGTCTCCCCAAGCATTCGGGGATCAGAGTTTTTAAG
GATAACTTAGTGTGTAGGGGGCCAGTGAGTTGGAGATGAAAGCGTAGGGAGTCGAAGGTGTCCTTTTGCG
CCGAGTCAGTTCCTGGGTGGGGGCCACAAGATCGGATGAGCCAGTTTATCAATCCGGGGGTGCCAGCTGA
TCCATGGAGTGCAGGGTCTGCAAAATATCTCAAGCACTGATTGATCTTAGGTTTTACAATAGTGATGTTA
CCCCAGGAACAATTTGGGGAAGGTCAGAATCTTGTAGCCTGTAGCTGCATGACTCCTAAACCATAATTTC
TTTTTTGTTTTTTTTTTTTTATTTTTGAGACAGGGTCTCACTCTGTCACCTAGGCTGGAGTGCAGTGGTG
CAATCACAGCTCACTGCAGCCTCAACGTCGTAAGCTCAAGCGATCCTCCCACCTCAGCCTGCCTGGTAGC
TGAGACTACAAGCGACGCCCCAGTTAATTTTTGTATTTTTGGTAGAGGCAGCGTTTTGCCGTGTGGCCCT
GGCTGGTCTCGAACTCCTGGGCTCAAGTGATCCAGCCTCAGCCTCCCAAAGTGCTGGGACAACCGGGGCC
AGTCACTGCACCTGGCCCTAAACCATAATTTCTAATCTTTTGGCTAATTTGTTAGTCCTACAAAGGCAGT
CTAGTCCCCAGGCAAAAAGGGGGTTTGTTTCGGGAAAGGGCTGTTACTGTCTTTGTTTCAAACTATAAAC
TAAGTTCCTCCTAAACTTAGTTCGGCCTACACCCAGGAATGAACAAGGAGAGCTTGGAGGTTAGAAGCAC
GATGGAATTGGTTAGGTCAGATCTCTTTCACTGTCTGAGTTATAATTTTGCAATGGTGGTTCAAAGACTG
CCCGCTTCTGACACCAGTCGCTGCATTAATGAATCGGCCAACGCGCGGGGAGAGGCGGTTTGCGTATTGG
GCGCTCTTCCGCTTCCTCGCTCACTGACTCGCTGCGCTCGGTCGTTCGGCTGCGGCGAGCGGTATCAGCT
CACTCAAAGGCGGTAATACGGTTATCCACAGAATCAGGGGATAACGCAGGAAAGAACATGTGAGCAAAAG
GCCAGCAAAAGGCCAGGAACCGTAAAAAGGCCGCGTTGCTGGCGTTTTTCCATAGGCTCCGCCCCCCTGA
CGAGCATCACAAAAATCGACGCTCAAGTCAGAGGTGGCGAAACCCGACAGGACTATAAAGATACCAGGCG
TTTCCCCCTGGAAGCTCCCTCGTGCGCTCTCCTGTTCCGACCCTGCCGCTTACCGGATACCTGTCCGCCT
TTCTCCCTTCGGGAAGCGTGGCGCTTTCTCATAGCTCACGCTGTAGGTATCTCAGTTCGGTGTAGGTCGT
TCGCTCCAAGCTGGGCTGTGTGCACGAACCCCCCGTTCAGCCCGACCGCTGCGCCTTATCCGGTAACTAT
CGTCTTGAGTCCAACCCGGTAAGACACGACTTATCGCCACTGGCAGCAGCCACTGGTAACAGGATTAGCA
GAGCGAGGTATGTAGGCGGTGCTACAGAGTTCTTGAAGTGGTGGCCTAACTACGGCTACACTAGAAGAAC
AGTATTTGGTATCTGCGCTCTGCTGAAGCCAGTTACCTTCGGAAAAAGAGTTGGTAGCTCTTGATCCGGC
AAACAAACCACCGCTGGTAGCGGTGGTTTTTTTGTTTGCAAGCAGCAGATTACGCGCAGAAAAAAAGGAT
CTCAAGAAGATCCTTTGATCTTTTCTACGGGGTCTGACGCTCAGTGGAACGAAAACTCACGTTAAGGGAT
TTTGGTCATGAGATTATCAAAAAGGATCTTCACCTAGATCCTTTTAAATTAAAAATGAAGTTTTAAATCA
ATCTAAAGTATATATGAGTAAACTTGGTCTGACAGTTACCAATGCTTAATCAGTGAGGCACCTATCTCAG
CGATCTGTCTATTTCGTTCATCCATAGTTGCCTGACTCCCCGTCGTGTAGATAACTACGATACGGGAGGG
CTTACCATCTGGCCCCAGTGCTGCAATGATACCGCGAGACCCACGCTCACCGGCTCCAGATTTATCAGCA
ATAAACCAGCCAGCCGGAAGGGCCGAGCGCAGAAGTGGTCCTGCAACTTTATCCGCCTCCATCCAGTCTA
TTAATTGTTGCCGGGAAGCTAGAGTAAGTAGTTCGCCAGTTAATAGTTTGCGCAACGTTGTTGCCATTGC
TACAGGCATCGTGGTGTCACGCTCGTCGTTTGGTATGGCTTCATTCAGCTCCGGTTCCCAACGATCAAGG
CGAGTTACATGATCCCCCATGTTGTGCAAAAAAGCGGTTAGCTCCTTCGGTCCTCCGATCGTTGTCAGAA
GTAAGTTGGCCGCAGTGTTATCACTCATGGTTATGGCAGCACTGCATAATTCTCTTACTGTCATGCCATC
CGTAAGATGCTTTTCTGTGACTGGTGAGTACTCAACCAAGTCATTCTGAGAATAGTGTATGCGGCGACCG
AGTTGCTCTTGCCCGGCGTCAATACGGGATAATACCGCGCCACATAGCAGAACTTTAAAAGTGCTCATCA
TTGGAAAACGTTCTTCGGGGCGAAAACTCTCAAGGATCTTACCGCTGTTGAGATCCAGTTCGATGTAACC
CACTCGTGCACCCAACTGATCTTCAGCATCTTTTACTTTCACCAGCGTTTCTGGGTGAGCAAAAACAGGA
AGGCAAAATGCCGCAAAAAAGGGAATAAGGGCGACACGGAAATGTTGAATACTCATACTCTTCCTTTTTC
AATATTATTGAAGCATTTATCAGGGTTATTGTCTCATGAGCGGATACATATTTGAATGTATTTAGAAAAA
TAAACAAATAGGGGTTCCGCGCACATTTCCCCGAAAAGTGCCACCTGACGTCTAAGAAACCATTATTATC
ATGACATTAACCTATAAAAATAGGCGTATCACGAGGCCCTTTCGTCTCGCGCGTTTCGGTGATGACGGTG
AAAACCTCTGACACATGCAGCTCCCGGAGACGGTCACAGCTTGTCTGTAAGCGGATGCCGGGAGCAGACA
AGCCCGTCAGGGCGCGTCAGCGGGTGTTGGCGGGTGTCGGGGCTGGCTTAACTATGCGGCATCAGAGCAG
ATTGTACTGAGAGTGCACCATATGCGGTGTGAAATACCGCACAGATGCGTAAGGAGAAAATACCGCATCA
GGCGCCATTCGCCATTCAGGCTGCGCAACTGTTGGGAAGGGCGATCGGTGCGGGCCTCTTCGCTATTACG
CCAGGGGAGGCAGAGATTGCAGTAAGCTGAGATCGCAGCACTGCACTCCAGCCTGGGCGACAGAGTAAGA
CTCTGTCTCAAAAATAAAATAAATAAATCAATCAGATATTCCAATCTTTTCCTTTATTTATTTATTTATT
TTCTATTTTGGAAACACAGTCCTTCCTTATTCCAGAATTACACATATATTCTATTTTTCTTTATATGCTC
CAGTTTTTTTTAGACCTTCACCTGAAATGTGTGTATCGAGACCTAGAAAAACATGGAGCAATCACAAGTA
GCAATACAGCAGCTAACAATGCTGCTTGTGCCTGGCTAGAAGCACAAGAGGAGGAAGAGGTGGGTTTTCC
AGTCACACCTCAGGTACCTTTAAGACCAATGACTTACAAGGCAGCTGTAGATCTTAGCCACTTTTTAAAA
GAAAAGGGGGGACTGGAAGGGCTAATTCACTCCCAAAGAAGACAAGATATCCTTGATCTGTGGATCTACC
ACACACAAGGCTACTTCCCTGATTGGCAGAACTACACACCAGGGCCAGGGGTCAGATATCCACTGACCTT
TGGATGGTGCTACAAGCTAGTACCAGTTGAGCCAGATAAGGTAGAAGAGGCCAATAAAGGAGAGAACACC
AGCTTGTTACACCCTGTGAGCCTGCATGGAATGGATGACCCTGAGAGAGAAGTGTTAGAGTGGAGGTTTG
ACAGCCGCCTAGCATTTCATCACGTGGCCCGAGAGCTGCATCCGGAGTATCTAGATGGAGTTCCGCGTTA
CATAACTTACGGTAAATGGCCCGCCTGGCTGACCGCCCAACGACCCCCGCCCATTGACGTCAATAATGAC
GTATGTTCCCATAGTAACGCCAATAGGGACTTTCCATTGACGTCAATGGGAGTTTGTTTTGGCACCAAAA
TCAACGGGACTTTCCAAAATGTCGTAATAACCCCGCCCCGTTGACGCAAATGGGCGGTAGGCGTGTACTC
TAGATGCTACATATAAGCAGCTGCTTTTTGCCTGTACTGGGTCTCTCTGGTTAGACCAGATCTGAGCCTG
GGAGCTCTCTGGCTAACTAGGGAACCCACTGCTTAAGCCTCAATAAAGCTTGCCTTGAGTGCTCAAAGTA
GTGTGTGCCCGTCTGTTGTGTGACTCTGGTAACTAGAGATCCCTCAGACCCTTTTAGTCAGTGTGGAAAA
TCTCTAGCAGTGGCGCCCGAACAGGGACTTGAAAGCGAAAGTAAAGCCAGAGGAGATCTCTCGACGCAGG
ACTCGGCTTGCTGAAGCGCGCACGGCAAGAGGCGAGGGGCGGCGACTGGTGAGTACGCCAAAAATTTTGA
CTAGCGGAGGCTAGAAGGAGAGAGATGGGTGCGAGAGCGTCGGTATTAAGCGGGGGAGAATTAGATAAAT
GGGAAAAAATTCGGTTAAGGCCAGGGGGAAAGAAACAATATAAACTAAAACATATAGTATGGGCAAGCAG
GGAGCTAGAACGATTCGCAGTTAATCCTGGCCTTTTAGAGACATCAGAAGGCTGTAGACAAATACTGGGA
CAGCTACAACCATCCCTTCAGACAGGATCAGAAGAACTTAGATCATTATATAATACAATAGCAGTCCTCT
ATTGTGTGCATCAAAGGATAGATGTAAAAGACACCAAGGAAGCCTTAGATAAGATAGAGGAAGAGCAAAA
CAAAAGTAAGAAAAAGGCACAGCAAGCAGCAGCTGACACAGGAAACAACAGCCAGGTCAGCCAAAATTAC
CCTATAGTGCAGAACCTCCAGGGGCAAATGGTACATCAGGCCATATCACCTAGAACTTTAAATATGACTC
CGCCCATCCCGCCCCTAACTCCGCCCAGTTCCGCCCATTCTCCGCCCCATGGCTGACTAATTTTTTTTAT
TTATGCAGAGGCCGAGGCCGCCTCGGCCTCTGAGCTATTCCAGAAGTAGTGAGGAGGCTTTTTTGGAGGC
CTAGGCTTTTGCAAATGCATAAAAGAAAAGGGGGGATTGGGGGGTACAGTGCAGGGGAAAGAATAGTAGA
CATAATAGCAACAGACATACAAACTAAAGAATTACAAAAACAAATTACAAAAATTCAAAATTTTCGGGTT
TATTACAGGGACAGCAGAGATCCACAATTGGAGAAGTGAATTATATAAATATAAAGTAGTAAAAATTGAA
CCATTAGGAGTAGCACCCACCAAGGCAAAGAGAAGAGTGGTGCAGAGAGAAAAAAGAGCAGTGGGAATAG
GAGCTTTGTTCCTTGGGTTCTTGGGAGCAGCAGGAAGCACTATGGGCGCAGCGTCAATGACGCTGACGGT
ACAGGCCAGACAATTATTGTCTGGTATAGTGCAGCAGCAGAACAATTTGCTGAGGGCTATTGAGGCGCAA
CAGCATCTGTTGCAACTCACAGTCTGGGGCATCAAGCAGCTCCAGGCAAGAATCCTGGCTGTGGAAAGAT
ACCTAAAGGATCAACAGCTCCTGGGGATTTGGGGTTGCTCTGGAAAACTCATTTGCACCACTGCTGTGCC
TTGGAATGCTAGTTGGAGTAATAAATCTCTGGAACAGATTTGGAATAACATGACCTGGATGGAGTGGGAC
AGAGAAATTAACAATTACACAAGCTTAATACACTCCTTAATTGAAGAATCGCAAAACCAGCAAGAAAAGA
ATGAACAAGAATTATTGGAATTAGATAAATGGGCAAGTTTGTGGAATTGGTTTAACATAACAAATTGGCT
GTGGTATATAAAATTATTCATAATGATAGTAGGAGGCTTGGTAGGTTTAAGAATAGTTTTTGCTGTACTT
TCTGTAGTGAATAGAGTTAGGCAGGGATATTCACCATTATCGTTTCAGACCCACCTCCCAATCCCGAGGG
GACCCGACAGGCCCGAAGGAATAGAAGAAGAAGGTGGAGAGAGAGACAGAGACAGATCCATTCGATTAGT
GAACGGATCTAGTTAACTAGATCTAGAGTC
Features (pLannotate 1.2.2; 30 found; start..end, strand, type, name):
      1..304     +  enhancer       CMV enhancer: human cytomegalovirus immediate early enhancer
    305..508     +  promoter       CMV promoter: human cytomegalovirus (CMV) immediate early promoter
    673..691     +  promoter       SP6 promoter: promoter for bacteriophage SP6 RNA polymerase
    716..740     +  protein_bind   attB1: mutant version of attB; recombination site for the Gateway® BP reaction BP Clonase™
   1450..2640    +  CDS            Rep52: REP52_AAV2S - Experimental evidence at protein level: Swiss-Prot protein existence level 1. Plays a critical role during packaging of viral DNA into empty capsids, where they are thought to be part of the packaging motor complex. The single stranded genomic DNA is packaged in a 3' to 5' direction and requires the association between viral DNA and Rep40. Regulates host PKA activity by interacting with host PRKX as a mechanism to interfere with helper virus propagation and to promote its own replication. From Adeno-associated virus 2 (isolate Srivastava/1982) (AAV-2).
   2667..2691    -  protein_bind   attB2: mutant version of attB; recombination site for the Gateway® BP reaction BP Clonase™
   2723..2741    -  promoter       T7 promoter: promoter for bacteriophage T7 RNA polymerase
   2751..2788    +  CDS            lacZα (fragment): LacZα fragment of β-galactosidase; lacZ fragment
   2800..3388    +  misc_feature   WPRE: woodchuck hepatitis virus posttranscriptional regulatory element
   3393..3530    +  CDS            nef (fragment): NEF_HV1LA - Experimental evidence at protein level: Swiss-Prot protein existence level 1. Extracellular Nef protein targets CD4(+) T-lymphocytes for apoptosis by interacting with CXCR4 surface receptors. From Human immunodeficiency virus type 1 group M subtype B (isolate Lai) (HIV-1).
   3516..3696    +  LTR            5' LTR (truncated): truncated 5' long terminal repeat (LTR) from HIV-1
   3870..3950    +  CDS            C8orf44 (fragment): CH044_HUMAN - Experimental evidence at transcript level: Swiss-Prot protein existence level 2. From Homo sapiens (Human).
   4743..4931    +  CDS            EEF1AKMT2 (fragment): EFMT2_HUMAN - Also known as C10orf138, METTL10 From Homo sapiens (Human).
   5270..5324    -  CDS            lacI (fragment): lac repressor; lacI; The lac repressor binds to the lac operator to inhibit transcription in E. coli. This inhibition can be relieved by adding lactose or isopropyl-β-D-thiogalactopyranoside (IPTG).
   5507..6095    -  rep_origin     ori: high-copy-number ColE1/pMB1/pBR322/pUC origin of replication
   6266..7126    -  CDS            AmpR: β-lactamase; bla; confers resistance to ampicillin, carbenicillin, and related antibiotics
   7127..7231    -  promoter       AmpR promoter: bla
   7326..7361    +  CDS            rop (fragment): Rop protein, which maintains plasmids at low copy number; rop
   7463..7562    +  misc_feature   bom (fragment): basis of mobility region from pBR322
   7568..7634    -  CDS            lacZα (fragment): LacZα fragment of β-galactosidase; lacZ fragment
   7871..8380    +  CDS            nef (fragment): NEF_HV1LA - Experimental evidence at protein level: Swiss-Prot protein existence level 1. Extracellular Nef protein targets CD4(+) T-lymphocytes for apoptosis by interacting with CXCR4 surface receptors. From Human immunodeficiency virus type 1 group M subtype B (isolate Lai) (HIV-1).
   8396..8520    +  enhancer       CMV enhancer (fragment): human cytomegalovirus immediate early enhancer
   8504..8608    +  promoter       CMV promoter (fragment): human cytomegalovirus (CMV) immediate early promoter
   8649..8829    +  LTR            5' LTR (truncated): truncated 5' long terminal repeat (LTR) from HIV-1
   8877..9001    +  misc_feature   HIV-1 Ψ: packaging signal of human immunodeficiency virus type 1
   8985..9443    +  CDS            HIV-1 gag (fragment): gag protein from human immunodeficiency virus 1; gag
   9456..9591    +  rep_origin     SV40 ori: SV40 origin of replication
   9610..9724    +  misc_feature   cPPT/CTS: central polypurine tract and central termination sequence of HIV-1
   9869..10102   +  misc_feature   RRE: The Rev response element (RRE) of HIV-1 allows for Rev-dependent mRNA export from the nucleus to the cytoplasm.
  10479..10579   +  CDS            Rev (fragment): human immunodeficiency virus 1 (HIV-1) Rev protein; rev; enhances nuclear export of unspliced and incompletely spliced viral mRNAs
