[The description below was written by a language model from this plasmid's Addgene catalogue record and pLannotate feature annotations shown in this document.]
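Description:
pNL(CMV)Rep78-III/CMV/WPREΔU3 is a 10.6 kb HIV-1-based lentiviral transfer vector built on a pNL4-3-derived backbone and designed to express a synthetic variant of the adeno-associated virus serotype 2 Rep78 protein in mammalian cells. It is propagated in E. coli through a high-copy ColE1/pUC-type origin with ampicillin selection via β-lactamase. Fragments of human genomic sequence and of nef annotated around the bacterial backbone are consistent with flanking sequence carried over from the pNL4-3 proviral clone.

The vector genome begins at a hybrid 5′ LTR in which CMV enhancer/promoter fragments sit upstream of a truncated HIV-1 LTR, an arrangement that normally drives genomic RNA transcription in producer cells without Tat. This is followed by the Ψ packaging signal with a partial gag region, an SV40 origin, the cPPT/CTS, and the Rev response element for Rev-dependent nuclear export. An internal full-length CMV immediate-early enhancer/promoter then drives the Rep78-III open reading frame, which was introduced by Gateway cloning and is flanked by attB1 and attB2 sites, with SP6 and T7 promoters on either side. The automated annotation labels only the C-terminal portion of this insert as Rep52, which shares its sequence with Rep78. The record does not explain what distinguishes the "III" variant. A WPRE downstream enhances transcript expression, and the truncated 3′ LTR, together with the ΔU3 in the name, indicates a self-inactivating design.

Rep78 is the AAV2 protein associated with site-specific integration of AAV sequences, and the associated study examined the efficiency and specificity of Rep78-mediated targeted integration. The construct therefore supplies Rep78-III either by transfection or by lentiviral delivery.
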