Addgene plasmid #190726: pNL(CMV)Rep78-III/CMV/WPREΔU3
Purpose: Expression of AAV2 Rep78-III in mammalian cells
Depositing lab: Jakob Reiser. Depositing organization: FDA, Center for Biologics Evaluation and Research (CBER). Publication: Efficiency and Specificity of Targeted Integration Mediated by the Adeno-Associated Virus Serotype 2 Rep 78 Protein. Li P, Marino MP, Zou J, Argaw T, Morreale MT, Iaffaldano BJ, Reiser J. Hum Gene Ther Methods. 2018 Jun;29(3):135-145. doi: 10.1089/hgtb.2018.052. PubMed 29860898.
Backbone
  Vector backbone: pNL4-3
  Vector type: Mammalian Expression, Lentiviral
Growth in bacteria
  Bacterial resistance: Ampicillin, 100 μg/mL
  Growth temperature: 37°C
  Growth strain: NEB Stable
  Copy number: High Copy
Gene/Insert
  Gene/Insert name: AAV2 Rep78-III
  Species: Synthetic
  Promoter: CMV-IE
  Cloning method: Gateway Cloning
  Sequencing primers: 5′ M13 rev
Resource information
  A portion of this plasmid was derived from a plasmid made by: Synthetic DNA
Terms and licenses: Academic/Nonprofit Terms; Industry Terms: Not Available to Industry
How to cite: pNL(CMV)Rep78-III/CMV/WPREΔU3 was a gift from Jakob Reiser (Addgene plasmid # 190726 ; http://n2t.net/addgene:190726 ; RRID:Addgene_190726)
